>Addgene plasmid #137009 | AAV-SYN_mMaroon-KIX-mMaroon | addgene full sequence | sequence record 272087 | Addgene NGS Result
CCTGCAGGCAGCTGCGCGCTCGCTCGCTCACTGAGGCCGCCCGGGCGTCGGGCGACCTTTGGTCGCCCGG
CCTCAGTGAGCGAGCGAGCGCGCAGAGAGGGAGTGGCCAACTCCATCACTAGGGGTTCCTGCGGCCGCAC
GCGTATTACCGCCATGCATTAGTTATTAATAGTAATCAATTACGGGGTCTGCAGAGGGCCCTGCGTATGA
GTGCAAGTGGGTTTTAGGACCAGGATGAGGCGGGGTGGGGGTGCCTACCTGACGACCGACCCCGACCCAC
TGGACAAGCACCCAACCCCCATTCCCCAAATTGCGCATCCCCTATCAGAGAGGGGGAGGGGAAACAGGAT
GCGGCGAGGCGCGTGCGCACTGCCAGCTTCAGCACCGCGGACAGTGCCTTCGCCCCCGCCTGGCGGCGCG
CGCCACCGCCGCCTCAGCACTGAAGGCGCGCTGACGTCACTCGCCGGTCCCCCGCAAACTCCCCTTCCCG
GCCACCTTGGTCGCGTCCGCGCCGCCGCCGGCCCAGCCGGACCGCACCACGCGAGGCGCGAGATAGGGGG
GCACGGGCGCGACCATCTGCGCTGCGGCGCCGGCGACTCAGCGCTGCCTCAGTCTGCGGTGGGCAGCGGA
GGAGTCGTGTCGTGCCTGAGAGCGCAGTCGAATTGGTAGCGCTACCGGTCGCCACCATGGTGAGCAAGGG
CGAGGAGCTGATCAAGGAGAACATGCACACCAAGCTGTACCTGACAGGCACCGTGAACAACCACTACTTC
GAATGCACCGCCGAAGGGGAGGGCAAGCCCTACGAGGGCACCCAGACCAACAGGATCAAGGTTGTGCGCG
GAGGCCCCCTGCCGTTCGCATTCGACATCCTGGCCCCCTGCTTTATGTACGGGAGCAAGACCTTCATTAA
CCATCCACCTGACATTCCCGATTATTTTAAGCAGTCCTTCCCTGAGGGCTTCACATGGGAGAGAACCACC
GTTTACGAAGACGGGGGCACACTCACTGCTACACAGGACACCAGCCTCCAGGACGGCTGCCTGATCTACA
ACGTCCAAGTCAGAGGGGAGAACTTCCCATCCAACGGCCCTGTGATGCAGAAGAAAACACTCGGCTGGGA
GGCCAGTACCGAGACCCTGTACCCCGCTGACGGCAGCCTGGAAGGCAGACTGGACTGGGCCCTGAAGCTC
GTGGGCGGGGGCCACCTGCACTGCAGACTGGAAACCACATACAGATCCAAGAAACCCGCAAAGAACCTCA
AGATGCCCGGCGTCTATTTTATTGACAGGAGACTGGAAAGAATCAAGGAGGCCGACAATGAGACCTACGT
CGAGCAGCACGAGGTGGCTGTGGCCAGATACTGCGACCTCCCTAGCAAACTGGGGCACAAACTTAATGGC
ATGGACGAGCTGTACAAGTCCGGACTCAGATCTCGAGCTCAAGCTTCGAATTGGCATGAACATGTGACTC
AGGACCTACGGAGTCATCTAGTCCATAAACTCGTTCAAGCCATCTTCCCAACTCCAGACCCTGCAGCTCT
GAAAGATCGCCGCATGGAGAACCTGGTTGCCTATGCTAAGAAAGTGGAGGGAGACATGTATGAGTCTGCT
AATAGCAGGGATGAATACTATCATTTATTAGCAGAGAAAATCTATAAAATACAAAAATCTGCAGTCGACG
GTACCGCGGGCCCGGGATCCGGAATGGTGAGCAAGGGCGAGGAGCTGATCAAGGAGAACATGCACACCAA
GCTGTACCTGACAGGCACCGTGAACAACCACTACTTCGAATGCACCGCCGAAGGGGAGGGCAAGCCCTAC
GAGGGCACCCAGACCAACAGGATCAAGGTTGTGCGCGGAGGCCCCCTGCCGTTCGCATTCGACATCCTGG
CCCCCTGCTTTATGTACGGGAGCAAGACCTTCATTAACCATCCACCTGACATTCCCGATTATTTTAAGCA
GTCCTTCCCTGAGGGCTTCACATGGGAGAGAACCACCGTTTACGAAGACGGGGGCACACTCACTGCTACA
CAGGACACCAGCCTCCAGGACGGCTGCCTGATCTACAACGTCCAAGTCAGAGGGGAGAACTTCCCATCCA
ACGGCCCTGTGATGCAGAAGAAAACACTCGGCTGGGAGGCCAGTACCGAGACCCTGTACCCCGCTGACGG
CAGCCTGGAAGGCAGACTGGACTGGGCCCTGAAGCTCGTGGGCGGGGGCCACCTGCACTGCAGACTGGAA
ACCACATACAGATCCAAGAAACCCGCAAAGAACCTCAAGATGCCCGGCGTCTATTTTATTGACAGGAGAC
TGGAAAGAATCAAGGAGGCCGACAATGAGACCTACGTCGAGCAGCACGAGGTGGCTGTGGCCAGATACTG
CGACCTCCCTAGCAAACTGGGGCACAAACTTAATGGCATGGACGAGCTGTACAAGTAACTGATCATAATC
AGCCATAAGCTTGTGGCATCCCTGTGACCCCTCCCCAGTGCCTCTCCTGGCCCTGGAAGTTGCCACTCCA
GTGCCCACCAGCCTTGTCCTAATAAAATTAAGTTGCATCATTTTGTCTGACTAGGTGTCCTTCTATAATA
TTATGGGGTGGAGGGGGGTGGTATGGAGCAAGGGGCAAGTTGGGAAGACCCAAATTGCTGGGATTACAGG
CGTGAACCACTGCTCCCTTCCCTGTCCTTCTGATTTTGTAGGTAACCACGTGCGGACCGAGCGGCCGCAG
GAACCCCTAGTGATGGAGTTGGCCACTCCCTCTCTGCGCGCTCGCTCGCTCACTGAGGCCGGGCGACCAA
AGGTCGCCCGACGCCCGGGCTTTGCCCGGGCGGCCTCAGTGAGCGAGCGAGCGCGCAGCTGCCTGCAGGG
GCGCCTGATGCGGTATTTTCTCCTTACGCATCTGTGCGGTATTTCACACCGCATA
[95 nt withheld, positions 2926-3020]
T
[46 nt withheld, positions 3022-3067]
C
[141 nt withheld, positions 3069-3209]
CCTTTGACGTTGGAGTCCACGTTCTTT
[37 nt withheld, positions 3237-3273]
ACTCTATCTCGGGCTATTCTTTTGATTTATAAGGGATTTTGCCGATTTCGGTCTATTGGTTAAAAAATGA
GCTGATTTAACAAAAATTTAACGCGAATTTTAACAAAATATTAACGTTTACAATTTTATGGTGCACTCTC
AGTACAATCTGCTCTGATGCCGCATAGTTAAGCCAGCCCCGACACCCGCCAACACCCGCTGACGCGCCCT
GACGGGCTTGTCTGCTCCCGGCATCCGCTTACAGACAAGCTGTGACCGTCTCCGGGAGCTGCATGTGTCA
GAGGTTTTCACCGTCATCACCGAAACGCGCGAGACGAAAGGGCCTCGTGATACGCCTATTTTTATAGGTT
AATGTCATGATAATAATGGTTTCTTAGACGTCAGGTGGCACTTTTCGGGGAAATGTGCGCGGAACCCCTA
TTTGTTTATTTTTCTAAATACATTCAAATATGTATCCGCTCATGAGACAATAACCCTGATAAATGCTTCA
ATAATATTGAAAAAGGAAGAGTATGAGTATTCAACATTTCCGTGTCGCCCTTATTCCCTTTTTTGCGGCA
TTTTGCCTTCCTGTTTTTGCTCACCCAGAAACGCTGGTGAAAGTAAAAGATGCTGAAGATCAGTTGGGTG
CACGAGTGGGTTACATCGAACTGGATCTCAACAGCGGTAAGATCCTTGAGAGTTTTCGCCCCGAAGAACG
TTTTCCAATGATGAGCACTTTTAAAGTTCTGCTATGTGGCGCGGTATTATCCCGTATTGACGCCGGGCAA
GAGCAACTCGGTCGCCGCATACACTATTCTCAGAATGACTTGGTTGAGTACTCACCAGTCACAGAAAAGC
ATCTTACGGATGGCATGACAGTAAGAGAATTATGCAGTGCTGCCATAACCATGAGTGATAACACTGCGGC
CAACTTACTTCTGACAACGATCGGAGGACCGAAGGAGCTAACCGCTTTTTTGCACAACATGGGGGATCAT
GTAACTCGCCTTGATCGTTGGGAACCGGAGCTGAATGAAGCCATACCAAACGACGAGCGTGACACCACGA
TGCCTGTAGCAATGGCAACAACGTTGCGCAAACTATTAACTGGCGAACTACTTACTCTAGCTTCCCGGCA
ACAATTAATAGACTGGATGGAGGCGGATAAAGTTGCAGGACCACTTCTGCGCTCGGCCCTTCCGGCTGGC
TGGTTTATTGCTGATAAATCTGGAGCCGGTGAGCGTGGGTCTCGCGGTATCATTGCAGCACTGGGGCCAG
ATGGTAAGCCCTCCCGTATCGTAGTTATCTACACGACGGGGAGTCAGGCAACTATGGATGAACGAAATAG
ACAGATCGCTGAGATAGGTGCCTCACTGATTAAGCATTGGTAACTGTCAGACCAAGTTTACTCATATATA
CTTTAGATTGATTTAAAACTTCATTTTTAATTTAAAAGGATCTAGGTGAAGATCCTTTTTGATAATCTCA
TGACCAAAATCCCTTAACGTGAGTTTTCGTTCCACTGAGCGTCAGACCCCGTAGAAAAGATCAAAGGATC
TTCTTGAGATCCTTTTTTTCTGCGCGTAATCTGCTGCTTGCAAACAAAAAAACCACCGCTACCAGCGGTG
GTTTGTTTGCCGGATCAAGAGCTACCAACTCTTTTTCCGAAGGTAACTGGCTTCAGCAGAGCGCAGATAC
CAAATACTGTTCTTCTAGTGTAGCCGTAGTTAGGCCACCACTTCAAGAACTCTGTAGCACCGCCTACATA
CCTCGCTCTGCTAATCCTGTTACCAGTGGCTGCTGCCAGTGGCGATAAGTCGTGTCTTACCGGGTTGGAC
TCAAGACGATAGTTACCGGATAAGGCGCAGCGGTCGGGCTGAACGGGGGGTTCGTGCACACAGCCCAGCT
TGGAGCGAACGACCTACACCGAACTGAGATACCTACAGCGTGAGCTATGAGAAAGCGCCACGCTTCCCGA
AGGGAGAAAGGCGGACAGGTATCCGGTAAGCGGCAGGGTCGGAACAGGAGAGCGCACGAGGGAGCTTCCA
GGGGGAAACGCCTGGTATCTTTATAGTCCTGTCGGGTTTCGCCACCTCTGACTTGAGCGTCGATTTTTGT
GATGCTCGTCAGGGGGGCGGAGCCTATGGAAAAACGCCAGCAACGCGGCCTTTTTACGGTTCCTGGCCTT
TTGCTGGCCTTTTGCTCACATGT
Features (pLannotate 1.2.2; 18 found; start..end, strand, type, name):
     12..39      +  repeat_region  AAV2 ITR (fragment): inverted terminal repeat of adeno-associated virus serotype 2 inverted
     68..95      +  repeat_region  AAV2 ITR (fragment): inverted terminal repeat of adeno-associated virus serotype 2 inverted
    160..189     +  enhancer       CMV enhancer (fragment): human cytomegalovirus immediate early enhancer
    210..657     +  promoter       hSyn promoter: human synapsin I promoter; confers neuron-specific expression (Kügler et al., 2003)
    687..1418    +  CDS            mMaroon1: mMaroon1 is a basic (constitutively fluorescent) far red fluorescent protein published in 2016, derived from Entacmaea quadricolor. It is reported to be a rapidly-maturing monomer with high acid sensitivity.
   1419..1452    +  misc_feature   MCS (fragment): multiple cloning site
   1668..1700    +  misc_feature   MCS (fragment): multiple cloning site
   1704..2435    +  CDS            mMaroon1: mMaroon1 is a basic (constitutively fluorescent) far red fluorescent protein published in 2016, derived from Entacmaea quadricolor. It is reported to be a rapidly-maturing monomer with high acid sensitivity.
   2463..2639    +  polyA_signal   hGH poly(A) signal (fragment): human growth hormone polyadenylation signal
   2639..2697    +  polyA_signal   hGH poly(A) signal (fragment): human growth hormone polyadenylation signal
   2729..2869    +  repeat_region  AAV2 ITR: inverted terminal repeat of adeno-associated virus serotype 2 inverted
   2874..2925    -  misc_feature   bom (fragment): basis of mobility region from pBR322
   2944..3399    +  rep_origin     f1 ori (sequence partly withheld): f1 bacteriophage origin of replication; arrow indicates direction of (+) strand synthesis
   3400..3449    -  misc_feature   bom (fragment): basis of mobility region from pBR322
   3551..3586    -  CDS            rop (fragment): Rop protein, which maintains plasmids at low copy number; rop
   3681..3785    +  promoter       AmpR promoter: bla
   3786..4646    +  CDS            AmpR: β-lactamase; bla; confers resistance to ampicillin, carbenicillin, and related antibiotics
   4817..5405    +  rep_origin     ori: high-copy-number ColE1/pMB1/pBR322/pUC origin of replication
