[The description below was written by a language model from this plasmid's Addgene catalogue record and pLannotate feature annotations shown in this document.]
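Description:
AAV-SYN_mMaroon-KIX-mMaroon is an adeno-associated virus transfer plasmid of about 5.5 kb, built on an AAV_pSyn backbone for neuron-targeted expression in mammalian cells. The expression cassette is flanked by AAV2 inverted terminal repeats, which allow it to be packaged into recombinant AAV particles. The annotation detects a full ITR on the downstream side but only short ITR fragments upstream. The bacterial portion carries a high-copy ColE1/pUC-type origin, a β-lactamase gene with its own promoter for ampicillin selection, and an f1 phage origin. Small remnants of the pBR322 bom and rop regions are also present.

Transcription is driven by the human synapsin I promoter, which restricts expression to neurons, and is terminated by a human growth hormone polyadenylation signal. The payload is a single fusion protein in which the KIX domain of rat CREB-binding protein (Crebbp, roughly 220 bp) is sandwiched between two copies of mMaroon1, a monomeric far-red fluorescent protein derived from Entacmaea quadricolor. The feature table annotates both mMaroon1 coding sequences but not KIX itself. The unannotated gap between them, bordered by short multiple-cloning-site fragments, fits the stated size and position of the insert.

According to the record, this construct is the acceptor component of R-CREB, a sensor for CREB activity. KIX is the CBP domain that binds phosphorylated CREB, so the tandem mMaroon tags would presumably serve as energy-transfer acceptors when it associates with a donor-labelled CREB partner supplied from a separate construct, which is not described here. The associated work concerns in vivo imaging of neuronal and CREB activity in the mouse brain.
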