Addgene plasmid #137009: AAV-SYN_mMaroon-KIX-mMaroon
Purpose: AAV backbone, mMaroon-KIX acceptor for R-CREB
Depositing lab: Ryohei Yasuda. Depositing organization: Max Planck Florida Institute. Publication: In Vivo Imaging of the Coupling between Neuronal and CREB Activity in the Mouse Brain. Laviv T, Scholl B, Parra-Bueno P, Foote B, Zhang C, Yan L, Hayano Y, Chu J, Yasuda R. Neuron. 2019 Dec 17. pii: S0896-6273(19)31037-2. doi: 10.1016/j.neuron.2019.11.028. PubMed 31883788.
Backbone
  Vector backbone: AAV_pSyn
  Backbone size w/o insert (bp): 4100
  Total vector size (bp): 5500
  Vector type: Mammalian Expression, AAV
Growth in bacteria
  Bacterial resistance: Ampicillin, 100 μg/mL
  Growth temperature: 37°C
  Growth strain: NEB Stable
  Copy number: High Copy
Gene/Insert
  Gene/Insert name: KIX domain
  Species: R. norvegicus (rat)
  Insert size (bp): 220
  GenBank ID: crebbp
  Entrez Gene: Crebbp (a.k.a. CBP, RSTS, RTS)
  Promoter: hSynapsin
  Tag / fusion protein: mMaroon (N terminal on insert); mMaroon (C terminal on insert)
  Cloning method: Gibson Cloning
  Sequencing primers: 5′ hSyn_For
Resource information
  A portion of this plasmid was derived from a plasmid made by: KIX domain was a gift from Oliver Griesbeck
Terms and licenses: Academic/Nonprofit Terms; Industry Terms: Not Available to Industry
How to cite: AAV-SYN_mMaroon-KIX-mMaroon was a gift from Ryohei Yasuda (Addgene plasmid # 137009 ; http://n2t.net/addgene:137009 ; RRID:Addgene_137009)
